Addgene plasmid #159608: EC71022
Purpose: Level 0.5 Golden Gate Vector, loxP-mCHERRY-HDEL-t35s-loxP
Depositing lab: Cristobal Uauy. Depositing organization: John Innes Centre. Publication: A heat-shock inducible system for flexible gene expression in cereals. Harrington SA, Backhaus AE, Fox S, Rogers C, Borrill P, Uauy C, Richardson A. Plant Methods. 2020 Oct 14;16:137. doi: 10.1186/s13007-020-00677-3. eCollection 2020. PubMed 33072173.
Backbone
  Vector backbone: EC10161
  Backbone size w/o insert (bp): 2426
  Total vector size (bp): 3437
  Vector type: Cre/Lox, Synthetic Biology
Growth in bacteria
  Bacterial resistance: Kanamycin, 50 μg/mL
  Growth temperature: 37°C
  Growth strain: DH5alpha
  Copy number: High Copy
Gene/Insert
  Gene/Insert name: loxP-mCherry-HDEL-t35S-loxP (alt name: L0.5_U-LoxP-mCherry-HDEL-t35S-LoxP)
  Species: Synthetic
  Insert size (bp): 1003
  Mutation: All BsaI, Esp3I and BPiI restriction sites were removed using synonymous changes
  Cloning method: Restriction Enzyme; 5′ cloning site BsaI (destroyed during cloning); 3′ cloning site BsaI (destroyed during cloning)
  Sequencing primers: 5′ GTAAAACGACGGCCAG; 3′ AAGCGGGCAGTGAAAGGAAGGC
Terms and licenses: Academic/Nonprofit Terms; Industry Terms: Not Available to Industry
How to cite: EC71022 was a gift from Cristobal Uauy (Addgene plasmid # 159608 ; http://n2t.net/addgene:159608 ; RRID:Addgene_159608)
