[The description below was written by a language model from this plasmid's Addgene catalogue record and pLannotate feature annotations shown in this document.]
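Description:
EC71022 is a Level 0.5 Golden Gate (modular cloning) part vector built on the EC10161 backbone and classed as a Cre/lox synthetic biology plasmid. It is a small (about 3.4 kb), high-copy E. coli plasmid that replicates from a ColE1/pUC-type origin and is selected with kanamycin through an aminoglycoside phosphotransferase gene driven by the bla promoter. The annotation also picks up short remnants of lacZα, lacI, an M13 origin and an RSF origin, along with a T7 promoter upstream of the insert. These appear to be backbone leftovers rather than functional parts of the payload.

The roughly 1 kb synthetic insert is a floxed reporter module: two loxP sites in the same orientation flank an mCherry coding sequence followed by the cauliflower mosaic virus 35S terminator/polyadenylation signal. A short fragment matching the N-terminus of Arabidopsis basic chitinase precedes mCherry, presumably serving as a secretory signal peptide. Combined with the C-terminal HDEL retrieval motif named in the record, it would be expected to retain the red fluorescent protein in the endoplasmic reticulum. No plant promoter is present in the module, so one must be supplied by an adjacent part during assembly. Internal BsaI, Esp3I and BpiI sites were removed by synonymous changes to keep the part compatible with Type IIS assembly, and the BsaI sites used to clone it were destroyed.

Placed between a promoter and a downstream gene, such a cassette reports red fluorescence and terminates transcription until Cre excises it, switching expression to the downstream sequence. The associated publication describes a heat-shock-inducible system for flexible gene expression in cereals.
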