Features (pLannotate 1.2.2; 13 found; start..end, strand, type, name):
      1..19      +  promoter       T7 promoter: promoter for bacteriophage T7 RNA polymerase
     79..112     +  protein_bind   loxP: Cre-mediated recombination occurs in the 8-bp core sequence (GCATACAT). Cre recombinase
    125..187     +  CDS            CHI-B (fragment): CHIB_ARATH - Also known as PR3. Experimental evidence at protein level: Swiss-Prot protein existence level 1. Defense against chitin-containing fungal pathogens. Seems particularly implicated in resistance to jasmonate-inducing pathogens such as A.brassicicola. In vitro antifungal activity against T.reesei, but not against A.solani, F.oxysporum, S.sclerotiorum, G.graminis and P.megasperma. From Arabidopsis thaliana (Mouse-ear cress).
    197..901     +  CDS            mCherry: mCherry is a basic (constitutively fluorescent) red fluorescent protein published in 2004, derived from Discosoma sp.. It is reported to be a very rapidly-maturing monomer with low acid sensitivity.
    957..1131    +  polyA_signal   CaMV poly(A) signal: cauliflower mosaic virus polyadenylation signal
   1141..1174    +  protein_bind   loxP: Cre-mediated recombination occurs in the 8-bp core sequence (GCATACAT). Cre recombinase
   1228..1275    -  CDS            lacI (fragment): lac repressor; lacI; The lac repressor binds to the lac operator to inhibit transcription in E. coli. This inhibition can be relieved by adding lactose or isopropyl-β-D-thiogalactopyranoside (IPTG).
   1312..1352    -  rep_origin     RSF ori (fragment): Plasmids containing the RSF 1030 origin of replication can be propagated in E. coli cells that contain additional plasmids with compatible origins.
   1430..2018    -  rep_origin     ori: high-copy-number ColE1/pMB1/pBR322/pUC origin of replication
   2192..2986    -  CDS            NeoR/KanR: aminoglycoside phosphotransferase confers resistance to neomycin, kanamycin, and G418 (Geneticin®)
   2987..3091    -  promoter       AmpR promoter: bla
   3117..3248    -  rep_origin     M13 ori (fragment): M13 bacteriophage origin of replication; arrow indicates direction of (+) strand synthesis
   3269..3425    -  CDS            lacZα (fragment): LacZα fragment of β-galactosidase; lacZ fragment
>Addgene plasmid #159608 | EC71022 | addgene full sequence | sequence record 319282 | Addgene NGS Result
TAATACGACTCACTATAGGGCGAATTGAAGGAAGGCCGTCAAGGCCGCATCACTTCGTGCACGTCTCATA
CTGACCTAATAACTTCGTATAGCATACATTATACGAAGTTATATTAAGGGTTGAATGAAAACTAATCTTT
TTCTCTTTCTCATCTTTTCACTTCTCCTATCATTATCCTCGGCCGAATTCGGAGGTGTGAGCAAGGGCGA
GGAGGATAACATGGCCATCATCAAGGAGTTCATGCGCTTCAAGGTGCACATGGAGGGCTCCGTGAACGGC
CACGAGTTCGAGATCGAGGGCGAGGGCGAGGGCCGCCCCTACGAGGGCACCCAGACCGCCAAGCTGAAGG
TGACCAAGGGTGGCCCCCTGCCCTTCGCCTGGGACATCCTGTCCCCTCAGTTCATGTACGGCTCCAAGGC
CTACGTGAAGCACCCCGCCGACATCCCCGACTACTTGAAGCTGTCCTTCCCCGAGGGCTTCAAGTGGGAG
CGCGTGATGAACTTCGAGGACGGCGGCGTGGTGACCGTGACCCAGGACTCCTCCCTGCAGGACGGCGAGT
TCATCTACAAGGTGAAGCTGCGCGGCACCAACTTCCCCTCCGACGGCCCCGTAATGCAGAAGAAAACCAT
GGGCTGGGAGGCCTCCTCCGAGCGGATGTACCCCGAGGACGGCGCCCTGAAGGGCGAGATCAAGCAGAGG
CTGAAGCTGAAGGACGGCGGCCACTACGACGCTGAGGTCAAGACCACCTACAAGGCCAAGAAGCCCGTGC
AGCTGCCCGGCGCCTACAACGTCAACATCAAGTTGGACATCACCTCCCACAACGAGGACTACACCATCGT
GGAACAGTACGAACGCGCCGAGGGCCGCCACTCCACCGGCGGCATGGACGAGCTGTACAAGGGTGGCCAT
GATGAGCTTTAAGCTTCTCTAGCTAGAGTCGATCGACAAGCTCGAGTTTCTCCATAATAATGTGTGAGTA
GTTCCCAGATAAGGGAATTAGGGTTCCTATAGGGTTTCGCTCATGTGTTGAGCATATAAGAAACCCTTAG
TATGTATTTGTATTTGTAAAATACTTCTATCAATAAAATTTCTAATTCCTAAAACCAAAATCCAGTACTA
AAATCCAGATCGCTGACCTAATAACTTCGTATAGCATACATTATACGAAGTTATATTAAGGGTTGAATGT
GAGACGCACAGAGTGCTGGGCCTCATGGGCCTTCCTTTCACTGCCCGCTTTCCAGTCGGGAAACCTGTCG
TGCCAGCTGCATTAACATGGTCATAGCTGTTTCCTTGCGTATTGGGCGCTCTCCGCTTCCTCGCTCACTG
ACTCGCTGCGCTCGGTCGTTCGGGTAAAGCCTGGGGTGCCTAATGAGCAAAAGGCCAGCAAAAGGCCAGG
AACCGTAAAAAGGCCGCGTTGCTGGCGTTTTTCCATAGGCTCCGCCCCCCTGACGAGCATCACAAAAATC
GACGCTCAAGTCAGAGGTGGCGAAACCCGACAGGACTATAAAGATACCAGGCGTTTCCCCCTGGAAGCTC
CCTCGTGCGCTCTCCTGTTCCGACCCTGCCGCTTACCGGATACCTGTCCGCCTTTCTCCCTTCGGGAAGC
GTGGCGCTTTCTCATAGCTCACGCTGTAGGTATCTCAGTTCGGTGTAGGTCGTTCGCTCCAAGCTGGGCT
GTGTGCACGAACCCCCCGTTCAGCCCGACCGCTGCGCCTTATCCGGTAACTATCGTCTTGAGTCCAACCC
GGTAAGACACGACTTATCGCCACTGGCAGCAGCCACTGGTAACAGGATTAGCAGAGCGAGGTATGTAGGC
GGTGCTACAGAGTTCTTGAAGTGGTGGCCTAACTACGGCTACACTAGAAGAACAGTATTTGGTATCTGCG
CTCTGCTGAAGCCAGTTACCTTCGGAAAAAGAGTTGGTAGCTCTTGATCCGGCAAACAAACCACCGCTGG
TAGCGGTGGTTTTTTTGTTTGCAAGCAGCAGATTACGCGCAGAAAAAAAGGATCTCAAGAAGATCCTTTG
ATCTTTTCTACGGGGTCTGACGCTCAGTGGAACGAAAACTCACGTTAAGGGATTTTGGTCATGAGATTAT
CAAAAAGGATCTTCACCTAGATCCTTTTAAATTAAAAATGAAGTTTTAAATCAATCTAAAGTATATATGA
GTAAACTTGGTCTGACAGTTATTAGAAAAATTCATCCAGCAGACGATAAAACGCAATACGCTGGCTATCC
GGTGCCGCAATGCCATACAGCACCAGAAAACGATCCGCCCATTCGCCGCCCAGTTCTTCCGCAATATCAC
GGGTGGCCAGCGCAATATCCTGATAACGATCCGCCACGCCCAGACGGCCGCAATCAATAAAGCCGCTAAA
ACGGCCATTTTCCACCATAATGTTCGGCAGGCACGCATCACCATGGGTCACCACCAGATCTTCGCCATCC
GGCATGCTCGCTTTCAGACGCGCAAACAGCTCTGCCGGTGCCAGGCCCTGATGTTCTTCATCCAGATCAT
CCTGATCCACCAGGCCCGCTTCCATACGGGTACGCGCACGTTCAATACGATGTTTCGCCTGATGATCAAA
CGGACAGGTCGCCGGGTCCAGGGTATGCAGACGACGCATGGCATCCGCCATAATGCTCACTTTTTCTGCC
GGCGCCAGATGGCTAGACAGCAGATCCTGACCCGGCACTTCGCCCAGCAGCAGCCAATCACGGCCCGCTT
CGGTCACCACATCCAGCACCGCCGCACACGGAACACCGGTGGTGGCCAGCCAGCTCAGACGCGCCGCTTC
ATCCTGCAGCTCGTTCAGCGCACCGCTCAGATCGGTTTTCACAAACAGCACCGGACGACCCTGCGCGCTC
AGACGAAACACCGCCGCATCAGAGCAGCCAATGGTCTGCTGCGCCCAATCATAGCCAAACAGACGTTCCA
CCCACGCTGCCGGGCTACCCGCATGCAGGCCATCCTGTTCAATCATACTCTTCCTTTTTCAATATTATTG
AAGCATTTATCAGGGTTATTGTCTCATGAGCGGATACATATTTGAATGTATTTAGAAAAATAAACAAATA
GGGGTTCCGCGCACATTTCCCCGAAAAGTGCCACCTAAATTGTAAGCGTTAATATTTTGTTAAAATTCGC
GTTAAATTTTTGTTAAATCAGCTCATTTTTTAACCAATAGGCCGAAATCGGCAAAATCCCTTATAAATCA
AAAGAATAGACCGAGATAGGGTTGAGTGGCCGCTACAGGGCGCTCCCATTCGCCATTCAGGCTGCGCAAC
TGTTGGGAAGGGCGTTTCGGTGCGGGCCTCTTCGCTATTACGCCAGCTGGCGAAAGGGGGATGTGCTGCA
AGGCGATTAAGTTGGGTAACGCCAGGGTTTTCCCAGTCACGACGTTGTAAAACGACGGCCAGTGAGCGCG
ACG
