>Addgene plasmid #159608 | EC71022 | depositor partial sequence | sequence record 309885 | EC71022 sequence 1113 bps
GACCTAATAACTTCGTATAGCATACATTATACGAAGTTATATTAAGGGTTGAATGAAAACTAATCTTTTT
CTCTTTCTCATCTTTTCACTTCTCCTATCATTATCCTCGGCCGAATTCGGAGGTGTGAGCAAGGGCGAGG
AGGATAACATGGCCATCATCAAGGAGTTCATGCGCTTCAAGGTGCACATGGAGGGCTCCGTGAACGGCCA
CGAGTTCGAGATCGAGGGCGAGGGCGAGGGCCGCCCCTACGAGGGCACCCAGACCGCCAAGCTGAAGGTG
ACCAAGGGTGGCCCCCTGCCCTTCGCCTGGGACATCCTGTCCCCTCAGTTCATGTACGGCTCCAAGGCCT
ACGTGAAGCACCCCGCCGACATCCCCGACTACTTGAAGCTGTCCTTCCCCGAGGGCTTCAAGTGGGAGCG
CGTGATGAACTTCGAGGACGGCGGCGTGGTGACCGTGACCCAGGACTCCTCCCTGCAGGACGGCGAGTTC
ATCTACAAGGTGAAGCTGCGCGGCACCAACTTCCCCTCCGACGGCCCCGTAATGCAGAAGAAAACCATGG
GCTGGGAGGCCTCCTCCGAGCGGATGTACCCCGAGGACGGCGCCCTGAAGGGCGAGATCAAGCAGAGGCT
GAAGCTGAAGGACGGCGGCCACTACGACGCTGAGGTCAAGACCACCTACAAGGCCAAGAAGCCCGTGCAG
CTGCCCGGCGCCTACAACGTCAACATCAAGTTGGACATCACCTCCCACAACGAGGACTACACCATCGTGG
AACAGTACGAACGCGCCGAGGGCCGCCACTCCACCGGCGGCATGGACGAGCTGTACAAGGGTGGCCATGA
TGAGCTTTAAGCTTCTCTAGCTAGAGTCGATCGACAAGCTCGAGTTTCTCCATAATAATGTGTGAGTAGT
TCCCAGATAAGGGAATTAGGGTTCCTATAGGGTTTCGCTCATGTGTTGAGCATATAAGAAACCCTTAGTA
TGTATTTGTATTTGTAAAATACTTCTATCAATAAAATTTCTAATTCCTAAAACCAAAATCCAGTACTAAA
ATCCAGATCGCTGACCTAATAACTTCGTATAGCATACATTATACGAAGTTATATTAAGGGTTG
